>Addgene plasmid #182855 | mApple_pcDNA3.1+ | addgene full sequence | sequence record 360015 | Addgene NGS Result
TCGGGAGATCTCCCGATCCCCTATGGTGCACTCTCAGTACAATCTGCTCTGATGCCGCATAGTTAAGCCA
GTATCTGCTCCCTGCTTGTGTGTTGGAGGTCGCTGAGTAGTGCGCGAGCAAAATTTAAGCTACAACAAGG
CAAGGCTTGACCGACAATTGCATGAAGAATCTGCTTAGGGTTAGGCGTTTTGCGCTGCTTCGCGATGTAC
GGGCCAGATATACGCGTTGACATTGATTATTGACTAGTTATTAATAGTAATCAATTACGGGGTCATTAGT
TCATAGCCCATATATGGAGTTCCGCGTTACATAACTTACGGTAAATGGCCCGCCTGGCTGACCGCCCAAC
GACCCCCGCCCATTGACGTCAATAATGACGTATGTTCCCATAGTAACGCCAATAGGGACTTTCCATTGAC
GTCAATGGGTGGAGTATTTACGGTAAACTGCCCACTTGGCAGTACATCAAGTGTATCATATGCCAAGTAC
GCCCCCTATTGACGTCAATGACGGTAAATGGCCCGCCTGGCATTATGCCCAGTACATGACCTTATGGGAC
TTTCCTACTTGGCAGTACATCTACGTATTAGTCATCGCTATTACCATGGTGATGCGGTTTTGGCAGTACA
TCAATGGGCGTGGATAGCGGTTTGACTCACGGGGATTTCCAAGTCTCCACCCCATTGACGTCAATGGGAG
TTTGTTTTGGCACCAAAATCAACGGGACTTTCCAAAATGTCGTAACAACTCCGCCCCATTGACGCAAATG
GGCGGTAGGCGTGTACGGTGGGAGGTCTATATAAGCAGAGCTCTCTGGCTAACTAGAGAACCCACTGCTT
ACTGGCTTATCGAAATTAATACGACTCACTATAGGGAGACCCAAGCTGGCTAGCGTTTAAACTTAAGCTT
GGTACCATGGTGAGCAAGGGCGAGGAGAATAACATGGCCATCATCAAGGAGTTCATGCGCTTCAAGGTGC
ACATGGAGGGCTCCGTGAACGGCCACGAGTTCGAGATCGAGGGCGAGGGCGAGGGCCGCCCCTACGAGGC
CTTTCAGACCGCTAAGCTGAAGGTGACCAAGGGTGGCCCCCTGCCCTTCGCCTGGGACATCCTGTCCCCT
CAGTTCATGTACGGCTCCAAGGTCTACATTAAGCACCCAGCCGACATCCCCGACTACTTCAAGCTGTCCT
TCCCCGAGGGCTTCAGGTGGGAGCGCGTGATGAACTTCGAGGACGGCGGCATTATTCACGTTAACCAGGA
CTCCTCCCTGCAGGACGGCGTGTTCATCTACAAGGTGAAGCTGCGCGGCACCAACTTCCCCTCCGACGGC
CCCGTAATGCAGAAGAAGACCATGGGCTGGGAGGCCTCCGAGGAGCGGATGTACCCCGAGGACGGCGCCC
TGAAGAGCGAGATCAAGAAGAGGCTGAAGCTGAAGGACGGCGGCCACTACGCCGCCGAGGTCAAGACCAC
CTACAAGGCCAAGAAGCCCGTGCAGCTGCCCGGCGCCTACATCGTCGACATCAAGTTGGACATCGTGTCC
CACAACGAGGACTACACCATCGTGGAACAGTACGAACGCGCCGAGGGCCGCCACTCCACCGGCGGCATGG
ACGAGCTGTACAAGGGTGGCGGAGGGTCCGGATCCACTAGTCCAGTGTGGTGGAATTCTGCAGATATCCA
GCACAGTGGCGGCCGCTCGAGTCTAGAGGGCCCGTTTAAACCCGCTGATCAGCCTCGACTGTGCCTTCTA
GTTGCCAGCCATCTGTTGTTTGCCCCTCCCCCGTGCCTTCCTTGACCCTGGAAGGTGCCACTCCCACTGT
CCTTTCCTAATAAAATGAGGAAATTGCATCGCATTGTCTGAGTAGGTGTCATTCTATTCTGGGGGGTGGG
GTGGGGCAGGACAGCAAGGGGGAGGATTGGGAAGACAATAGCAGGCATGCTGGGGATGCGGTGGGCTCTA
TGGCTTCTGAGGCGGAAAGAACCAGCTGGGGCTCTAGGGGGTATCCCC
[124 nt withheld, positions 2009-2132]
C
[91 nt withheld, positions 2134-2224]
A
[49 nt withheld, positions 2226-2274]
CCTTTGACGTTGGAGTCCACGTTCTTT
[37 nt withheld, positions 2302-2338]
ACCCTATCTCGGTCTATTCTTTTGATTTATAAGGGATTTTGCCGATTTCGGCCTATTGGTTAAAAAATGA
GCTGATTTAACAAAAATTTAACGCGAATTAATTCTGTGGAATGTGTGTCAGTTAGGGTGTGGAAAGTCCC
CAGGCTCCCCAGCAGGCAGAAGTATGCAAAGCATGCATCTCAATTAGTCAGCAACCAGGTGTGGAAAGTC
CCCAGGCTCCCCAGCAGGCAGAAGTATGCAAAGCATGCATCTCAATTAGTCAGCAACCATAGTCCCGCCC
CTAACTCCGCCCATCCCGCCCCTAACTCCGCCCAGTTCCGCCCATTCTCCGCCCCATGGCTGACTAATTT
TTTTTATTTATGCAGAGGCCGAGGCCGCCTCTGCCTCTGAGCTATTCCAGAAGTAGTGAGGAGGCTTTTT
TGGAGGCCTAGGCTTTTGCAAAAAGCTCCCGGGAGCTTGTATATCCATTTTCGGATCTGATCAAGAGACA
GGATGAGGATCGTTTCGCATGATTGAACAAGATGGATTGCACGCAGGTTCTCCGGCCGCTTGGGTGGAGA
GGCTATTCGGCTATGACTGGGCACAACAGACAATCGGCTGCTCTGATGCCGCCGTGTTCCGGCTGTCAGC
GCAGGGGCGCCCGGTTCTTTTTGTCAAGACCGACCTGTCCGGTGCCCTGAATGAACTGCAGGACGAGGCA
GCGCGGCTATCGTGGCTGGCCACGACGGGCGTTCCTTGCGCAGCTGTGCTCGACGTTGTCACTGAAGCGG
GAAGGGACTGGCTGCTATTGGGCGAAGTGCCGGGGCAGGATCTCCTGTCATCTCACCTTGCTCCTGCCGA
GAAAGTATCCATCATGGCTGATGCAATGCGGCGGCTGCATACGCTTGATCCGGCTACCTGCCCATTCGAC
CACCAAGCGAAACATCGCATCGAGCGAGCACGTACTCGGATGGAAGCCGGTCTTGTCGATCAGGATGATC
TGGACGAAGAGCATCAGGGGCTCGCGCCAGCCGAACTGTTCGCCAGGCTCAAGGCGCGCATGCCCGACGG
CGAGGATCTCGTCGTGACCCATGGCGATGCCTGCTTGCCGAATATCATGGTGGAAAATGGCCGCTTTTCT
GGATTCATCGACTGTGGCCGGCTGGGTGTGGCGGACCGCTATCAGGACATAGCGTTGGCTACCCGTGATA
TTGCTGAAGAGCTTGGCGGCGAATGGGCTGACCGCTTCCTCGTGCTTTACGGTATCGCCGCTCCCGATTC
GCAGCGCATCGCCTTCTATCGCCTTCTTGACGAGTTCTTCTGAGCGGGACTCTGGGGTTCGAAATGACCG
ACCAAGCGACGCCCAACCTGCCATCACGAGATTTCGATTCCACCGCCGCCTTCTATGAAAGGTTGGGCTT
CGGAATCGTTTTCCGGGACGCCGGCTGGATGATCCTCCAGCGCGGGGATCTCATGCTGGAGTTCTTCGCC
CACCCCAACTTGTTTATTGCAGCTTATAATGGTTACAAATAAAGCAATAGCATCACAAATTTCACAAATA
AAGCATTTTTTTCACTGCATTCTAGTTGTGGTTTGTCCAAACTCATCAATGTATCTTATCATGTCTGTAT
ACCGTCGACCTCTAGCTAGAGCTTGGCGTAATCATGGTCATAGCTGTTTCCTGTGTGAAATTGTTATCCG
CTCACAATTCCACACAACATACGAGCCGGAAGCATAAAGTGTAAAGCCTGGGGTGCCTAATGAGTGAGCT
AACTCACATTAATTGCGTTGCGCTCACTGCCCGCTTTCCAGTCGGGAAACCTGTCGTGCCAGCTGCATTA
ATGAATCGGCCAACGCGCGGGGAGAGGCGGTTTGCGTATTGGGCGCTCTTCCGCTTCCTCGCTCACTGAC
TCGCTGCGCTCGGTCGTTCGGCTGCGGCGAGCGGTATCAGCTCACTCAAAGGCGGTAATACGGTTATCCA
CAGAATCAGGGGATAACGCAGGAAAGAACATGTGAGCAAAAGGCCAGCAAAAGGCCAGGAACCGTAAAAA
GGCCGCGTTGCTGGCGTTTTTCCATAGGCTCCGCCCCCCTGACGAGCATCACAAAAATCGACGCTCAAGT
CAGAGGTGGCGAAACCCGACAGGACTATAAAGATACCAGGCGTTTCCCCCTGGAAGCTCCCTCGTGCGCT
CTCCTGTTCCGACCCTGCCGCTTACCGGATACCTGTCCGCCTTTCTCCCTTCGGGAAGCGTGGCGCTTTC
TCATAGCTCACGCTGTAGGTATCTCAGTTCGGTGTAGGTCGTTCGCTCCAAGCTGGGCTGTGTGCACGAA
CCCCCCGTTCAGCCCGACCGCTGCGCCTTATCCGGTAACTATCGTCTTGAGTCCAACCCGGTAAGACACG
ACTTATCGCCACTGGCAGCAGCCACTGGTAACAGGATTAGCAGAGCGAGGTATGTAGGCGGTGCTACAGA
GTTCTTGAAGTGGTGGCCTAACTACGGCTACACTAGAAGAACAGTATTTGGTATCTGCGCTCTGCTGAAG
CCAGTTACCTTCGGAAAAAGAGTTGGTAGCTCTTGATCCGGCAAACAAACCACCGCTGGTAGCGGTGGTT
TTTTTGTTTGCAAGCAGCAGATTACGCGCAGAAAAAAAGGATCTCAAGAAGATCCTTTGATCTTTTCTAC
GGGGTCTGACGCTCAGTGGAACGAAAACTCACGTTAAGGGATTTTGGTCATGAGATTATCAAAAAGGATC
TTCACCTAGATCCTTTTAAATTAAAAATGAAGTTTTAAATCAATCTAAAGTATATATGAGTAAACTTGGT
CTGACAGTTACCAATGCTTAATCAGTGAGGCACCTATCTCAGCGATCTGTCTATTTCGTTCATCCATAGT
TGCCTGACTCCCCGTCGTGTAGATAACTACGATACGGGAGGGCTTACCATCTGGCCCCAGTGCTGCAATG
ATACCGCGAGACCCACGCTCACCGGCTCCAGATTTATCAGCAATAAACCAGCCAGCCGGAAGGGCCGAGC
GCAGAAGTGGTCCTGCAACTTTATCCGCCTCCATCCAGTCTATTAATTGTTGCCGGGAAGCTAGAGTAAG
TAGTTCGCCAGTTAATAGTTTGCGCAACGTTGTTGCCATTGCTACAGGCATCGTGGTGTCACGCTCGTCG
TTTGGTATGGCTTCATTCAGCTCCGGTTCCCAACGATCAAGGCGAGTTACATGATCCCCCATGTTGTGCA
AAAAAGCGGTTAGCTCCTTCGGTCCTCCGATCGTTGTCAGAAGTAAGTTGGCCGCAGTGTTATCACTCAT
GGTTATGGCAGCACTGCATAATTCTCTTACTGTCATGCCATCCGTAAGATGCTTTTCTGTGACTGGTGAG
TACTCAACCAAGTCATTCTGAGAATAGTGTATGCGGCGACCGAGTTGCTCTTGCCCGGCGTCAATACGGG
ATAATACCGCGCCACATAGCAGAACTTTAAAAGTGCTCATCATTGGAAAACGTTCTTCGGGGCGAAAACT
CTCAAGGATCTTACCGCTGTTGAGATCCAGTTCGATGTAACCCACTCGTGCACCCAACTGATCTTCAGCA
TCTTTTACTTTCACCAGCGTTTCTGGGTGAGCAAAAACAGGAAGGCAAAATGCCGCAAAAAAGGGAATAA
GGGCGACACGGAAATGTTGAATACTCATACTCTTCCTTTTTCAATATTATTGAAGCATTTATCAGGGTTA
TTGTCTCATGAGCGGATACATATTTGAATGTATTTAGAAAAATAAACAAATAGGGGTTCCGCGCACATTT
CCCCGAAAAGTGCCACCTGACGTCGACGGA
Features (pLannotate 1.2.2; 20 found; start..end, strand, type, name):
     22..74      -  misc_feature   bom (fragment): basis of mobility region from pBR322
    229..608     +  enhancer       CMV enhancer: human cytomegalovirus immediate early enhancer
    609..812     +  promoter       CMV promoter: human cytomegalovirus (CMV) immediate early promoter
    808..841     +  LTR            5' LTR (truncated) (fragment): truncated 5' long terminal repeat (LTR) from HIV-1
    857..875     +  promoter       T7 promoter: promoter for bacteriophage T7 RNA polymerase
    917..1624    +  CDS            mApple: mApple is a basic (constitutively fluorescent) red fluorescent protein published in 2008, derived from Discosoma sp.. It is reported to be a rapidly-maturing monomer with high acid sensitivity.
   1739..1963    +  polyA_signal   bGH poly(A) signal: bovine growth hormone polyadenylation signal
   1967..1988    +  promoter       SV40 promoter (fragment): SV40 enhancer and early promoter
   2009..2437    +  rep_origin     f1 ori (sequence partly withheld): f1 bacteriophage origin of replication; arrow indicates direction of (+) strand synthesis
   2451..2780    +  promoter       SV40 promoter: SV40 enhancer and early promoter
   2847..3638    +  CDS            neo: KKA2_KLEPN - Also known as kan, nptII. Experimental evidence at protein level: Swiss-Prot protein existence level 1. Resistance to kanamycin, neomycin, paromomycin, ribostamycin, butirosin and gentamicin B. From Klebsiella pneumoniae.
   3662..3820    +  CDS            ble (fragment): BLE_KLEPN - Experimental evidence at protein level: Swiss-Prot protein existence level 1. Binding protein with a strong affinity to the bleomycin family of antibiotics. Binds to CL990; an antimitotic-antibiotic compound. From Klebsiella pneumoniae.
   3815..3936    +  polyA_signal   SV40 poly(A) signal: SV40 polyadenylation signal
   4009..4025    -  protein_bind   lac operator: The lac repressor binds to the lac operator to inhibit transcription in E. coli. This inhibition can be relieved by adding lactose or isopropyl-β-D-thiogalactopyranoside (IPTG). lac repressor encoded by lacI
   4033..4063    -  promoter       lac promoter: promoter for the E. coli lac operon
   4078..4099    -  protein_bind   CAP binding site: CAP binding activates transcription in the presence of cAMP. E. coli catabolite activator protein
   4112..4204    -  CDS            lacI (fragment): lac repressor; lacI; The lac repressor binds to the lac operator to inhibit transcription in E. coli. This inhibition can be relieved by adding lactose or isopropyl-β-D-thiogalactopyranoside (IPTG).
   4387..4975    -  rep_origin     ori: high-copy-number ColE1/pMB1/pBR322/pUC origin of replication
   5146..6006    -  CDS            AmpR: β-lactamase; bla; confers resistance to ampicillin, carbenicillin, and related antibiotics
   6007..6111    -  promoter       AmpR promoter: bla
