[The description below was written by a language model from this plasmid's Addgene catalogue record and pLannotate feature annotations shown in this document.]
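Description:
mApple_pcDNA3.1+ is a mammalian expression plasmid of about 6.1 kb, built on the pcDNA3.1+ backbone, that carries the red fluorescent protein mApple as its only insert. In bacteria it is maintained at high copy from a ColE1/pUC-type origin and selected with ampicillin through the β-lactamase gene and its native promoter. An f1 phage origin is also present, which in principle allows production of single-stranded DNA. The annotation additionally picks up short backbone remnants (lac promoter/operator and CAP site, small fragments of lacI, bom and ble, and a brief match to an HIV-1 LTR just downstream of the CMV promoter). These look like leftover or incidental sequence matches rather than functional parts of the design.

The payload is a simple expression cassette: the human cytomegalovirus immediate-early enhancer and promoter drive the mApple coding sequence, and the transcript is terminated by the bovine growth hormone polyadenylation signal. A T7 promoter lies between the CMV promoter and the coding sequence and can serve for in vitro transcription or as a sequencing primer site. mApple is a rapidly maturing, monomeric, constitutively fluorescent protein derived from Discosoma sp., and no fusion partner, tag or targeting signal is annotated. A second cassette, consisting of the SV40 early promoter, the neomycin phosphotransferase gene and the SV40 poly(A) signal, permits G418 selection of stably transfected mammalian cells. The restriction sites used for cloning are not recorded.

The stated purpose is a "monomer expression vector". Given the associated work on multicolor fluorescence fluctuation spectroscopy in living cells, it most plausibly provides free mApple as a monomeric brightness reference, although the record does not spell this out.
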