Addgene plasmid #182855: mApple_pcDNA3.1+
Purpose: Monomer expression vector
Depositing lab: Salvatore Chiantia. Depositing organization: Universitaet Potsdam. Publication: Multicolor fluorescence fluctuation spectroscopy in living cells via spectral detection. Dunsing V, Petrich A, Chiantia S. Elife. 2021 Sep 8;10. pii: 69687. doi: 10.7554/eLife.69687. PubMed 34494547.
Backbone
  Vector backbone: pcDNA3.1+
  Vector type: Mammalian Expression
Growth in bacteria
  Bacterial resistance: Ampicillin, 100 μg/mL
  Growth temperature: 37°C
  Growth strain: DH5alpha
  Copy number: High Copy
Gene/Insert
  Gene/Insert name: mApple
  Species: Other
  Cloning method: Restriction Enzyme; 5′ cloning site Unknown (unknown if destroyed); 3′ cloning site Unknown (unknown if destroyed)
Terms and licenses: Academic/Nonprofit Terms; Industry Terms: Not Available to Industry
How to cite: mApple_pcDNA3.1+ was a gift from Salvatore Chiantia (Addgene plasmid # 182855 ; http://n2t.net/addgene:182855 ; RRID:Addgene_182855)
